>Addgene plasmid #23738 | pDONR223-PDIK1L | depositor partial sequence | sequence record 10911 | Author sequence
ATGGTGAGTAGCCAGCCAAAGTACGATCTAATACGGGAGGTAGGCCGAGGTAGTTACGGTGTTGTGTATG
AAGCAGTCATCAGAAAGACCTCTGCACGGGTGGCAGTGAAGAAAATTCGATGTCACGCACCTGAAAATGT
TGAACTAGCCCTTCGTGAGTTCTGGGCACTAAGCAGTATCAAGAGCCAACATCCAAATGTGATTCACTTG
GAGGAATGCATCCTACAAAAGGATGGGATGGTGCAAAAGATGTCCCACGGCTCTAATTCTTCCCTTTATT
TACAGCTTGTAGAAACTTCATTAAAAGGAGAAATTGCCTTTGATCCCAGAAGCGCCTATTATTTGTGGTT
TGTGATGGATTTTTGTGACGGAGGAGATATGAATGAGTATCTGTTGTCCAGGAAACCCAATCGTAAAACT
AACACCAGCTTCATGCTTCAGCTGAGCAGTGCCCTGGCTTTCTTGCATAAAAACCAGATCATCCACCGAG
ATCTTAAGCCTGATAACATCCTGATTTCTCAAACCAGGTTGGATACCAGTGACTTGGAACCTACCCTCAA
GGTGGCTGATTTTGGTCTAAGTAAAGTTTGTTCAGCCTCTGGGCAGAACCCAGAAGAACCTGTCAGTGTA
AACAAGTGTTTCCTTTCCACAGCATGTGGAACAGATTTTTACATGGCTCCTGAAGTTTGGGAAGGACATT
ACACAGCAAAAGCTGACATCTTTGCTCTGGGGATTATCATCTGGGCAATGCTGGAAAGGATCACATTCAT
AGACACAGAGACAAAGAAGGAACTCTTGGGGAGTTATGTAAAACAAGGAACTGAGATTGTGCCTGTTGGG
GAGGCACTTCTGGAAAATCCCAAAATGGAACTTCTCATTCCTGTGAAGAAAAAATCTATGAATGGGCGAA
TGAAACAACTGATTAAGGAAATGCTGGCTGCAAACCCTCAGGATCGTCCAGATGCTTTTGAACTAGAACT
CAGATTAGTACAAATTGCATTTAAAGATAGCAGCTGGGAAACGTGA
