>Addgene plasmid #23738 | pDONR223-PDIK1L | addgene partial sequence | sequence record 29624 | 23738 with M13pUC-fwd
TCGGGCCCAATAATGATTTTATTTTGACTGATAGTGACCTGTTCGTTGCAACAAATTGATGAGCAATGCT
TTTTTATAATGCCAACTTTGTACAAAAAAGTTGGCATGGTGAGTAGCCAGCCAAAGTACGATCTAATACG
GGAGGTAGGCCGAGGTAGTTACGGTGTTGTGTATGAAGCAGTCATCAGAAAGACCTCTGCACGGGTGGCA
GTGAAGAAAATTCGATGTCACGCACCTGAAAATGTTGAACTAGCCCTTCGTGAGTTCTGGGCACTAAGCA
GTATCAAGAGCCAACATCCAAATGTGATTCACTTGGAGGAATGCATCCTACAAAAGGATGGGATGGTGCA
AAAGATGTCCCACGGCTCTAATTCTTCCCTTTATTTACAGCTTGTAGAAACTTCATTAAAAGGAGAAATT
GCCTTTGATCCCAGAAGCGCCTATTATTTGTGGTTTGTGATGGATTTTTGTGACGGAGGAGATATGAATG
AGTATCTGTTGTCCAGGAAACCCAATCGTAAAACTAACACCAGCTTCATGCTTCAGCTGAGCAGTGCCCT
GGCTTTCTTGCATAAAAACCAGATCATCCACCGAGATCTTAAGCCTGATAACATCCTGATTTCTCAAACC
AGGTTGGATACCAGTGACTTGGAACCTACCCTCAAGGTGGCTGATTTTGGTCTAAGTAAAGTTTGTTCAG
CCTCTGGGCAGAACCCAGAAGAACCTGTCAGTGTAAACAAGTGTTTCCTTTCCACAGCATGTGGAACAGA
TTTTTAC
