[The description below was written by a language model from this plasmid's Addgene catalogue record.]
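Description:
pDONR223-PDIK1L is a Gateway entry clone built on the Invitrogen pDONR223 donor backbone (about 5 kb without insert). It carries the human PDIK1L open reading frame (PDLIM1 interacting kinase 1 like, also known as CLIK1L or STK35L2), an insert of roughly 1 kb. The plasmid is maintained at high copy in standard E. coli cloning strains and is selected with spectinomycin. The record does not include a feature table, so the origin of replication and the exact recombination sites are not itemised. As a product of Gateway cloning into a donor vector, the ORF would be expected to sit between att recombination sites. These sites allow its transfer into compatible destination vectors by site-specific recombination rather than by restriction cloning. M13 forward and reverse priming sites flanking the insert are listed for sequence verification.

The ORF was deliberately cloned without a stop codon. On recombination into a destination vector, it can therefore be read through in frame into a C-terminal epitope tag and a stop codon supplied by that vector. The entry clone is not described as carrying a promoter for the insert, and the depositors state explicitly that it should not be transfected directly. It serves only as a shuttle and archival source of the coding sequence. A companion series of lentiviral Gateway destination vectors (pLX301 to pLX304) is recommended for expressing the ORF in mammalian cells. The clone belongs to a kit of ORF clones, and its associated publication concerns resistance to RAF inhibition through MAP kinase pathway reactivation. This points to use in gain-of-function expression studies.
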