Addgene plasmid #23738: pDONR223-PDIK1L
Depositing lab: William Hahn & David Root. Depositing organization: Dana-Farber Cancer Institute. Publication: COT drives resistance to RAF inhibition through MAP kinase pathway reactivation. Johannessen CM, Boehm JS, Kim SY, Thomas SR, Wardwell L, Johnson LA, Emery CM, Stransky N, Cogdill AP, Barretina J, Caponigro G, Hieronymus H, Murray RR, Salehi-Ashtiani K, Hill DE, Vidal M, Zhao JJ, Yang X, Alkan O, Kim S, Harris JL, Wilson CJ, Myer VE, Finan PM, Root DE, Roberts TM, Golub T, Flaherty KT, Dummer R, Weber BL, Sellers WR, Schlegel R, Wargo JA, Hahn WC, Garraway LA. Nature. 2010 Dec 16;468(7326):968-72. doi: 10.1038/nature09627 PubMed 21107320.
Backbone
  Vector backbone: pDONR223
  Backbone manufacturer: Invitrogen
  Backbone size w/o insert (bp): 5005
  Vector type: Gateway Donor vector
Growth in bacteria
  Bacterial resistance: Spectinomycin, 50 μg/mL
  Growth temperature: 37°C
  Growth strain: DH5alpha
  Copy number: High Copy
Gene/Insert
  Gene/Insert name: PDIK1L (alt name: PDLIM1 interacting kinase 1 like)
  Species: H. sapiens (human)
  Insert size (bp): 1026
  Entrez Gene: PDIK1L (a.k.a. CLIK1L, STK35L2, RP11-96L14.4)
  Cloning method: Gateway Cloning
  Sequencing primers: 5′ M13pUC-fwd; 3′ M13rev
Terms and licenses: Academic/Nonprofit Terms; Industry Terms: Not Available to Industry
Depositor comments: The ORF has no Stop codon. This design enables easy recombination into a destination vector to add an epitope tag of choice and Stop codon to the ORF. Do NOT use this plasmid directly for transfections. A set of 4 custom lentiviral vectors is available ( pLX301 (http://www.addgene.org/25895/) , pLX302 (http://www.addgene.org/25896/) , pLX303 (http://www.addgene.org/25897/) , pLX304 (http://www.addgene.org/25890/) ) to be used to express these ORFs in mammalian cells. These plasmids are not included in the kit and must be ordered separately.
How to cite: pDONR223-PDIK1L was a gift from William Hahn & David Root (Addgene plasmid # 23738 ; http://n2t.net/addgene:23738 ; RRID:Addgene_23738)
